Addgene plasmid #113389: pVB3011
Purpose: Galactose-inducible L-BC gag: cure killer
Depositing lab: Suzanne Sandmeyer. Depositing organization: University of California, Irvine. Publication: Ty3 Retrotransposon Hijacks Mating Yeast RNA Processing Bodies to Infect New Genomes. Bilanchone V, Clemens K, Kaake R, Dawson AR, Matheos D, Nagashima K, Sitlani P, Patterson K, Chang I, Huang L, Sandmeyer S. PLoS Genet. 2015 Sep 30;11(9):e1005528. doi: 10.1371/journal.pgen.1005528. eCollection 2015. PGENETICS-D-15-00916 PubMed 26421679.
Backbone
  Vector backbone: pYES2.0
  Total vector size (bp): 7954
  Vector type: Yeast Expression
  Selectable markers: URA3
Growth in bacteria
  Bacterial resistance: Ampicillin, 100 μg/mL
  Growth temperature: 37°C
  Growth strain: DH5alpha
  Copy number: High Copy
Gene/Insert
  Gene/Insert name: L-BC Gag
  Species: S. cerevisiae (budding yeast)
  Insert size (bp): 1986
  Mutation: Please see depositor comments
Terms and licenses: Academic/Nonprofit Terms; Industry Terms: Not Available to Industry
Depositor comments: Note: Plasmid contains a truncated L-BC gag which is sufficient for curing of L-BC killer
How to cite: pVB3011 was a gift from Suzanne Sandmeyer (Addgene plasmid # 113389 ; http://n2t.net/addgene:113389 ; RRID:Addgene_113389)
