[The description below was written by a language model from this plasmid's Addgene catalogue record and pLannotate feature annotations shown in this document.]
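Description:
pVB3011 is a yeast expression plasmid of about 8 kb built on the pYES2.0 backbone, designed for galactose-inducible production of the Gag (capsid) protein of L-BC, a double-stranded RNA virus of Saccharomyces cerevisiae. As an E. coli–yeast shuttle vector, it replicates in bacteria from a high-copy ColE1/pUC-type origin under ampicillin selection (AmpR, β-lactamase). In yeast it is maintained episomally through the 2μ origin, with a neighbouring fragment of the 2μ RAF1 gene. URA3 serves as the auxotrophic marker, and it can also be counterselected with 5-FOA to remove the plasmid afterwards. An f1 origin is present for single-stranded DNA production. Short lacI and tet promoter fragments appear to be backbone remnants.

The expression cassette places the L-BC gag coding sequence downstream of the Gal4-regulated GAL1 promoter and upstream of the CYC1 terminator, so transcription is induced by galactose. A T7 promoter lies between the GAL1 promoter and the insert, allowing in vitro transcription or serving as a sequencing primer site. The catalogue lists the insert as 1,986 bp, and the depositor notes that gag is truncated. The annotation detects gag as two adjoining, slightly overlapping fragments that together span roughly 2.1 kb, which may reflect a frame discontinuity or sequence difference relative to the reference protein; the record does not specify the exact nature of the truncation. According to the depositor, this truncated Gag is sufficient to cure yeast of L-BC, and the stated purpose is to generate strains cleared of the endogenous virus. It was deposited in connection with work on Ty3 retrotransposon interactions with RNA processing bodies in mating yeast.
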