Features (pLannotate 1.2.2; 15 found; start..end, strand, type, name):
      2..443     +  promoter       GAL1 promoter: S. cerevisiae GAL1; inducible promoter, regulated by Gal4
    475..493     +  promoter       T7 promoter: promoter for bacteriophage T7 RNA polymerase
    523..963     +  CDS            gag (fragment): GAG_SCVLB - Protein inferred from homology: Swiss-Prot protein existence level 3. Capsid protein self-assembles to form an icosahedral capsid with a T=2 symmetry, about 40 nm in diameter, and consisting of 60 capsid proteins asymmetric dimers. The capsid encapsulates the genomic dsRNA and the polymerase and remains intact following cell entry to protect the dsRNA from degradation and to prevent unfavorable antiviral responses in the host cell during all the replication cycle of the virus. Nascent transcripts are transcribed within the structural confines of the virion and are extruded into the
    960..2612    +  CDS            gag (fragment): GAG_SCVLB - Protein inferred from homology: Swiss-Prot protein existence level 3. Capsid protein self-assembles to form an icosahedral capsid with a T=2 symmetry, about 40 nm in diameter, and consisting of 60 capsid proteins asymmetric dimers. The capsid encapsulates the genomic dsRNA and the polymerase and remains intact following cell entry to protect the dsRNA from degradation and to prevent unfavorable antiviral responses in the host cell during all the replication cycle of the virus. Nascent transcripts are transcribed within the structural confines of the virion and are extruded into the
   2706..2953    +  terminator     CYC1 terminator: S. cerevisiae CYC1; transcription terminator for CYC1
   2965..3018    -  CDS            lacI (fragment): lac repressor; lacI; The lac repressor binds to the lac operator to inhibit transcription in E. coli. This inhibition can be relieved by adding lactose or isopropyl-β-D-thiogalactopyranoside (IPTG).
   3201..3789    -  rep_origin     ori: high-copy-number ColE1/pMB1/pBR322/pUC origin of replication
   3960..4820    -  CDS            AmpR: β-lactamase; bla; confers resistance to ampicillin, carbenicillin, and related antibiotics
   4821..4837    -  promoter       AmpR promoter (fragment): bla
   4916..5719    -  CDS            URA3: orotidine-5'-phosphate decarboxylase, required for uracil biosynthesis; S. cerevisiae URA3; yeast auxotrophic marker, counterselectable with 5-fluoroorotic acid (5-FOA)
   5720..5935    -  promoter       URA3 promoter: S. cerevisiae URA3
   5941..5964    -  promoter       tet promoter (fragment): E. coli promoter for tetracycline efflux protein gene
   6002..6382    +  CDS            RAF1 (fragment): RAF_YEAST - Experimental evidence at transcript level: Swiss-Prot protein existence level 2. Antagonizes transcriptional repression of recombinase FLP by REP1-REP2. May play a role in plasmid partitioning. From Saccharomyces cerevisiae (strain ATCC 204508 / S288c) (Baker's yeast).
   6536..7413    -  rep_origin     2μ ori: yeast 2μ plasmid origin of replication
   7509..7937    -  rep_origin     f1 ori (sequence partly withheld): f1 bacteriophage origin of replication; arrow indicates direction of (+) strand synthesis
>Addgene plasmid #113389 | pVB3011 | addgene full sequence | sequence record 218743 | Addgene NGS Result
ACGGATTAGAAGCCGCCGAGCGGGTGACAGCCCTCCGAAGGAAGACTCTCCTCCGTGCGTCCTCGTCTTC
ACCGGTCGCGTTCCTGAAACGCAGATGTGCCTCGCGCCGCACTGCTCCGAACAATAAAGATTCTACAATA
CTAGCTTTTATGGTTATGAAGAGGAAAAATTGGCAGTAACCTGGCCCCACAAACCTTCAAATGAACGAAT
CAAATTAACAACCATAGGATGATAATGCGATTAGTTTTTTAGCCTTATTTCTGGGGTAATTAATCAGCGA
AGCGATGATTTTTGATCTATTAACAGATATATAAATGCAAAAACTGCATAACCACTTTAACTAATACTTT
CAACATTTTCGGTTTGTATTACTTCTTATTCAAATGTAATAAAAGTATCAACAAAAAATTGTTAATATAC
CTCTATACTTTAACGTCAAGGAGAAAAAACCCCGGATCGGACTACTAGCAGCTGTAATACGACTCACTAT
AGGGAATATTAAGCTTGGTACCAACCGGAATTATGTCGTCTCTGTTAAATTCATTACTACCAGAATATTT
TAAACCTAAAACTAATTTGAATATCAACTCTTCTAGGGTCCAATATGGCTTTAATGCTCGCATTGATATG
CAGTATGAAGACGATAGTGGGACTAGAAAAGGCTCAAGACCCAATGCATTTATGTCTAACACAGTTGCTT
TTATAGGAAACTATGAAGGTATTATTGTTGATGACATTCCGATATTGGATGGTCTTAGGGCCGACATTTT
TGATACTCATGGTGACTTAGACATGGGCCTCGTTGAGGATGCATTGTCTAAGAGTACCATGATTAGAAGG
AATGTACCAACTTATACTGCTTACGCGAGTGAATTACTGTATAAGAGAAACCTTACATCTCTATTTTACA
ATATGCTCCGTTTATACTACATTAAAAAATGGGGCAGTATTAAGTATGAAAAGATGCCATCTTTTATGAT
AATGGCCACGCCTGTCTTTTAAACAGGCAATTGTTTCCAAAGTCTCGTGATGCTTCTTTGGAATCAAGCC
TCTCTTTACCTGAGGCTGAAATTGCAATGCTTGATCCTGGCCTGGAATTTCCAGAAGAGGATGTGCCTGC
AATTTTATGGCACGGCAGAGTGTCATCCAGAGCAACGTGTATCTTAGGGCAAGCTTGCTCAGAGTTCGCG
CCTCTGGCCCCCTTTTCGATTGCGCATTATTCACCACAATTGACGAGAAAACTATTTGTCAATGCGCCCG
CTGGGATTGAGCCTAGCTCCGGGCGGTATACTCACGAGGATGTAAAAGATGCGATTACGATCCTTGTGTC
TGCAAACCAGGCTTATACTGACTTTGAGGCAGCATACTTGATGCTTGCTCAAACGTTGGTCTCACCTGTA
CCACGCACTGCCGAAGCAAGTGCATGGTTCATCAATGCTGGCATGGTCAATATGCCAACTTTGTCATGTG
CAAATGGTTATTATCCAGCACTGACCAATGTCAATCCTTACCACCGGCTAGACACATGGAAAGATACGTT
AAATCATTGGGTGGCTTATCCCGACATGCTGTTTTACCATTCAGTGGCAATGATTGAGAGCTGCTATGTT
GAACTCGGGAATGTGGCTCGTGTGTCAGACAGTGATGCAATAAACAAATACACTTTCACTGAGCTATCAG
TGCAAGGACGGCCTGTTATGAATCGAGGAATTATTGTAGATCTGACACTTGTGGCAATGCGTACTGGTAG
GGAGATCTCACTACCTTACCCGGTCAGCTGTGGCCTGACCCGTACAGACGCGTTATTGCAAGGTACTGAG
ATTCACGTTCCAGTTGTTGTCAAAGATATTGACATGCCCCAGTATTACAACGCGATTGATAAGGATGTTA
TTGAGGGGCAGGAAACTGTGATTAGAGTGAAACAGCTGCCACCAGCTATGTATCCAATTTATACTTACGG
CATCAACACTACTGAATTCTATTCTGACCATTTTGAAGACCAGGTACAAGTTGAAATGGCACCAATCGAT
AATGGAAAAGCAGTTTTTAACGATGCAAGAAAGTTTTCGAAATTTATGTCCATAATGCGCATGATGGGGA
ATGATGTTACTGCTACTGATTTAGTTACAGGTAGAAAAGTGTCGAATTGGGCCGACAACTCATCAGGGCG
TTTCTTGTACACGGATGTGAAGTATGAAGGACAAACTGCCTTTTTGGTTGATATGGATACTGTCAAGGCG
AGAGACCACTGTTGGGTGTCAATTGTTGATCCTAATGGTACAATGAACTTGTCATATAAGATGACCAATT
TTAGAGCAGCGATGTTTTCTAGAAACAAGCCCTTGTATATGACAGGGGGGTCAGTCAGGACCATAGCTAC
TGGCAATTATCGAGATGCTGCTGAAAGATTGCGTGCAATGGATGAAACGCTCAGATTAAAACCTTTTAAG
ATTACTGAGAAGTTGGATTTTCGTGTAGCAGCTTACGCGATACCAAGTTTGTCGGGCAGCAATATGCCAT
CCTTACACCATCAGGAACAACTACAGATATCAGAAGTGGACGCGGAACCAATCAATCCTATAGGAGAGGA
CGAACTTCCACCGGATATAGAATAGGGATCCACTAGTAACGGCCGCCAGTGTGCTGGAATTCTGCAGATA
TCCATCACACTGGCGGCCGCTCGAGCATGCATCTAGAGGGCCGCATCATGTAATTAGTTATGTCACGCTT
ACATTCACGCCCTCCCCCCACATCCGCTCTAACCGAAAAGGAAGGAGTTAGACAACCTGAAGTCTAGGTC
CCTATTTATTTTTTTATAGTTATGTTAGTATTAAGAACGTTATTTATATTTCAAATTTTTCTTTTTTTTC
TGTACAGACGCGTGTACGCATGTAACATTATACTGAAAACCTTGCTTGAGAAGGTTTTGGGACGCTCGAA
GGCTTTAATTTGCAAGCTGCGGCCCTGCATTAATGAATCGGCCAACGCGCGGGGAGAGGCGGTTTGCGTA
TTGGGCGCTCTTCCGCTTCCTCGCTCACTGACTCGCTGCGCTCGGTCGTTCGGCTGCGGCGAGCGGTATC
AGCTCACTCAAAGGCGGTAATACGGTTATCCACAGAATCAGGGGATAACGCAGGAAAGAACATGTGAGCA
AAAGGCCAGCAAAAGGCCAGGAACCGTAAAAAGGCCGCGTTGCTGGCGTTTTTCCATAGGCTCCGCCCCC
CTGACGAGCATCACAAAAATCGACGCTCAAGTCAGAGGTGGCGAAACCCGACAGGACTATAAAGATACCA
GGCGTTTCCCCCTGGAAGCTCCCTCGTGCGCTCTCCTGTTCCGACCCTGCCGCTTACCGGATACCTGTCC
GCCTTTCTCCCTTCGGGAAGCGTGGCGCTTTCTCATAGCTCACGCTGTAGGTATCTCAGTTCGGTGTAGG
TCGTTCGCTCCAAGCTGGGCTGTGTGCACGAACCCCCCGTTCAGCCCGACCGCTGCGCCTTATCCGGTAA
CTATCGTCTTGAGTCCAACCCGGTAAGACACGACTTATCGCCACTGGCAGCAGCCACTGGTAACAGGATT
AGCAGAGCGAGGTATGTAGGCGGTGCTACAGAGTTCTTGAAGTGGTGGCCTAACTACGGCTACACTAGAA
GAACAGTATTTGGTATCTGCGCTCTGCTGAAGCCAGTTACCTTCGGAAAAAGAGTTGGTAGCTCTTGATC
CGGCAAACAAACCACCGCTGGTAGCGGTGGTTTTTTTGTTTGCAAGCAGCAGATTACGCGCAGAAAAAAA
GGATCTCAAGAAGATCCTTTGATCTTTTCTACGGGGTCTGACGCTCAGTGGAACGAAAACTCACGTTAAG
GGATTTTGGTCATGAGATTATCAAAAAGGATCTTCACCTAGATCCTTTTAAATTAAAAATGAAGTTTTAA
ATCAATCTAAAGTATATATGAGTAAACTTGGTCTGACAGTTACCAATGCTTAATCAGTGAGGCACCTATC
TCAGCGATCTGTCTATTTCGTTCATCCATAGTTGCCTGACTCCCCGTCGTGTAGATAACTACGATACGGG
AGGGCTTACCATCTGGCCCCAGTGCTGCAATGATACCGCGAGACCCACGCTCACCGGCTCCAGATTTATC
AGCAATAAACCAGCCAGCCGGAAGGGCCGAGCGCAGAAGTGGTCCTGCAACTTTATCCGCCTCCATCCAG
TCTATTAATTGTTGCCGGGAAGCTAGAGTAAGTAGTTCGCCAGTTAATAGTTTGCGCAACGTTGTTGCCA
TTGCTACAGGCATCGTGGTGTCACGCTCGTCGTTTGGTATGGCTTCATTCAGCTCCGGTTCCCAACGATC
AAGGCGAGTTACATGATCCCCCATGTTGTGCAAAAAAGCGGTTAGCTCCTTCGGTCCTCCGATCGTTGTC
AGAAGTAAGTTGGCCGCAGTGTTATCACTCATGGTTATGGCAGCACTGCATAATTCTCTTACTGTCATGC
CATCCGTAAGATGCTTTTCTGTGACTGGTGAGTACTCAACCAAGTCATTCTGAGAATAGTGTATGCGGCG
ACCGAGTTGCTCTTGCCCGGCGTCAATACGGGATAATACCGCGCCACATAGCAGAACTTTAAAAGTGCTC
ATCATTGGAAAACGTTCTTCGGGGCGAAAACTCTCAAGGATCTTACCGCTGTTGAGATCCAGTTCGATGT
AACCCACTCGTGCACCCAACTGATCTTCAGCATCTTTTACTTTCACCAGCGTTTCTGGGTGAGCAAAAAC
AGGAAGGCAAAATGCCGCAAAAAAGGGAATAAGGGCGACACGGAAATGTTGAATACTCATACTCTTCCTT
TTTCAATGGGTAATAACTGATATAATTAAATTGAAGCTCTAATTTGTGAGTTTAGTATACATGCATTTAC
TTATAATACAGTTTTTTAGTTTTGCTGGCCGCATCTTCTCAAATATGCTTCCCAGCCTGCTTTTCTGTAA
CGTTCACCCTCTACCTTAGCATCCCTTCCCTTTGCAAATAGTCCTCTTCCAACAATAATAATGTCAGATC
CTGTAGAGACCACATCATCCACGGTTCTATACTGTTGACCCAATGCGTCTCCCTTGTCATCTAAACCCAC
ACCGGGTGTCATAATCAACCAATCGTAACCTTCATCTCTTCCACCCATGTCTCTTTGAGCAATAAAGCCG
ATAACAAAATCTTTGTCGCTCTTCGCAATGTCAACAGTACCCTTAGTATATTCTCCAGTAGATAGGGAGC
CCTTGCATGACAATTCTGCTAACATCAAAAGGCCTCTAGGTTCCTTTGTTACTTCTTCTGCCGCCTGCTT
CAAACCGCTAACAATACCTGGGCCCACCACACCGTGTGCATTCGTAATGTCTGCCCATTCTGCTATTCTG
TATACACCCGCAGAGTACTGCAATTTGACTGTATTACCAATGTCAGCAAATTTTCTGTCTTCGAAGAGTA
AAAAATTGTACTTGGCGGATAATGCCTTTAGCGGCTTAACTGTGCCCTCCATGGAAAAATCAGTCAAGAT
ATCCACATGTGTTTTTAGTAAACAAATTTTGGGACCTAATGCTTCAACTAACTCCAGTAATTCCTTGGTG
GTACGAACATCCAATGAAGCACACAAGTTTGTTTGCTTTTCGTGCATGATATTAAATAGCTTGGCAGCAA
CAGGACTAGGATGAGTAGCAGCACGTTCCTTATATGTAGCTTTCGACATGATTTATCTTCGTTTCCTGCA
GGTTTTTGTTCTGTGCAGTTGGGTTAAGAATACTGGGCAATTTCATGTTTCTTCAACACTACATATGCGT
ATATATACCAATCTAAGTCTGTGCTCCTTCCTTCGTTCTTCCTTCTGTTCGGAGATTACCGAATCAAAAA
AATTTCAAGGAAACCGAAATCAAAAAAAAGAATAAAAAAAAAATGATGAATTGAAAAGCTAGCTTATCGA
TGATAAGCTGTCAAACATGAGAATTAATTCCACGGACTATAGACTATACCTAGTATACTCCGTCTACTGT
ACGATACACTTCCGCTCAGGTCCTTGTCCTTTAACGAGGCCTTACCACTCTTTTGTTACTCTATTGATCC
AGCTCAGCAAAGGCAGTGTGATCTAAGATTCTATCTTCGCGATGTAGTAAAACTAGCTAGACCGAGAAAG
AGACTAGAAATGCAAAAGGCACTTCTACAATGGCTGCCATCATTATTATCCGATGTGACGCTGCAGCTTC
TCAATGATATTCGAATACGCTTTGAGGAGATACAGCCTAATATCCGACAAACTGTTTTACAGATTTACGA
TCGTACTTGTTACCCATCATTGAATTTTGAACATCCGAACCTGGGAGTTTTCCCTGAAACAGATAGTATA
TTTGAACCTGTATAATAATATATAGTCTAGCGCTTTACGGAAGACAATGTATGTATTTCGGTTCCTGGAG
AAACTATTGCATCTATTGCATAGGTAATCTTGCACGTCGCATCCCCGGTTCATTTTCTGCGTTTCCATCT
TGCACTTCAATAGCATATCTTTGTTAACGAAGCATCTGTGCTTCATTTTGTAGAACAAAAATGCAACGCG
AGAGCGCTAATTTTTCAAACAAAGAATCTGAGCTGCATTTTTACAGAACAGAAATGCAACGCGAAAGCGC
TATTTTACCAACGAAGAATCTGTGCTTCATTTTTGTAAAACAAAAATGCAACGCGAGAGCGCTAATTTTT
CAAACAAAGAATCTGAGCTGCATTTTTACAGAACAGAAATGCAACGCGAGAGCGCTATTTTACCAACAAA
GAATCTATACTTCTTTTTTGTTCTACAAAAATGCATCCCGAGAGCGCTATTTTTCTAACAAAGCATCTTA
GATTACTTTTTTTCTCCTTTGTGCGCTCTATAATGCAGTCTCTTGATAACTTTTTGCACTGTAGGTCCGT
TAAGGTTAGAAGAAGGCTACTTTGGTGTCTATTTTCTCTTCCATAAAAAAAGCCTGACTCCACTTCCCGC
GTTTACTGATTACTAGCGAAGCTGCGGGTGCATTTTTTCAAGATAAAGGCATCCCCGATTATATTCTATA
CCGATGTGGATTGCGCATACTTTGTGAACAGAAAGTGATAGCGTTGATGATTCTTCATTGGTCAGAAAAT
TATGAACGGTTTCTTCTATTTTGTCTCTATATACTACGTATAGGAAATGTTTACATTTTCGTATTGTTTT
CGATTCACTCTATGAATAGTTCTTACTACAATTTTTTTGTCTAAAGAGTAATACTAGAGATAAACATAAA
AAATGTAGAGGTCGAGTTTAGATGCAAGTTCAAGGAGCGAAAGGTGGATGGGTAGGTTATATAGGGATAT
AGCACAGAGATATATAGCAAAGAGATACTTTTGAGCAATGTTTGTGGAAGCGGTATTCGCAATGGGAAGC
TCC
[37 nt withheld, positions 7424-7460]
AGATTGTATAAGCAAATATTTAAATTGTAAGCGTTAATATTTTGTTAAAATTCGCGTTAAATTTTTGTTA
AATCAGCTCATTTTTTAACCAATAGGCCGAAATCGGCAAAATCCCTTATAAATCAAAAGAATAGACCGAG
ATAGGGT
[37 nt withheld, positions 7608-7644]
AAAGAACGTGGACTCCAACGTCAAAGG
[49 nt withheld, positions 7672-7720]
T
[91 nt withheld, positions 7722-7812]
G
[124 nt withheld, positions 7814-7937]
GGGGATCGATCCACTAGTCC
